>Addgene plasmid #75955 | PRKCB gRNA (BRDN0001144990) | addgene full sequence | sequence record 184898 | Addgene Assembled Sequence
CCCGGGTGCAAAGATGGATAAAGTTTTAAACAGAGAGGAATCTTTGCAGCTAATGGACCTTCTAGGTCTT
GAAAGGAGTGGGAATTGGCTCCGGTGCCCGTCAGTGGGCAGAGCGCACATCGCCCACAGTCCCCGAGAAG
TTGGGGGGAGGGGTCGGCAATTGATCCGGTGCCTAGAGAAGGTGGCGCGGGGTAAACTGGGAAAGTGATG
TCGTGTACTGGCTCCGCCTTTTTCCCGAGGGTGGGGGAGAACCGTATATAAGTGCAGTAGTCGCCGTGAA
CGTTCTTTTTCGCAACGGGTTTGCCGCCAGAACACAGGTAAGTGCCGTGTGTGGTTCCCGCGGGCCTGGC
CTCTTTACGGGTTATGGCCCTTGCGTGCCTTGAATTACTTCCACCTGGCTGCAGTACGTGATTCTTGATC
CCGAGCTTCGGGTTGGAAGTGGGTGGGAGAGTTCGAGGCCTTGCGCTTAAGGAGCCCCTTCGCCTCGTGC
TTGAGTTGAGGCCTGGCCTGGGCGCTGGGGCCGCCGCGTGCGAATCTGGTGGCACCTTCGCGCCTGTCTC
GCTGCTTTCGATAAGTCTCTAGCCATTTAAAATTTTTGATGACCTGCTGCGACGCTTTTTTTCTGGCAAG
ATAGTCTTGTAAATGCGGGCCAAGATCTGCACACTGGTATTTCGGTTTTTGGGGCCGCGGGCGGCGACGG
GGCCCGTGCGTCCCAGCGCACATGTTCGGCGAGGCGGGGCCTGCGAGCGCGGCCACCGAGAATCGGACGG
GGGTAGTCTCAAGCTGGCCGGCCTGCTCTGGTGCCTGGCCTCGCGCCGCCGTGTATCGCCCCGCCCTGGG
CGGCAAGGCTGGCCCGGTCGGCACCAGTTGCGTGAGCGGAAAGATGGCCGCTTCCCGGCCCTGCTGCAGG
GAGCTCAAAATGGAGGACGCGGCGCTCGGGAGAGCGGGCGGGTGAGTCACCCACACAAAGGAAAAGGGCC
TTTCCGTCCTCAGCCGTCGCTTCATGTGACTCCACGGAGTACCGGGCGCCGTCCAGGCACCTCGATTAGT
TCTCGAGCTTTTGGAGTACGTCGTCTTTAGGTTGGGGGGAGGGGTTTTATGCGATGGAGTTTCCCCACAC
TGAGTGGGTGGAGACTGAAGTTAGGCCAGCTTGGCACTTGATGTAATTCTCCTTGGAATTTGCCCTTTTT
GAGTTTGGATCTTGGTTCATTCTCAAGCCTCAGACAGTGGTTCAAAGTTTTTTTCTTCCATTTCAGGTGT
CGTGACGTACGGCCACCATGACCGAGTACAAGCCCACGGTGCGCCTCGCCACCCGCGACGACGTCCCCAG
GGCCGTACGCACCCTCGCCGCCGCGTTCGCCGACTACCCCGCCACGCGCCACACCGTCGATCCGGACCGC
CACATCGAGCGGGTCACCGAGCTGCAAGAACTCTTCCTCACGCGCGTCGGGCTCGACATCGGCAAGGTGT
GGGTCGCGGACGACGGCGCCGCCGTGGCGGTCTGGACCACGCCGGAGAGCGTCGAAGCGGGGGCGGTGTT
CGCCGAGATCGGCCCGCGCATGGCCGAGTTGAGCGGTTCCCGGCTGGCCGCGCAGCAACAGATGGAAGGC
CTCCTGGCGCCGCACCGGCCCAAGGAGCCCGCGTGGTTCCTGGCCACCGTCGGAGTCTCGCCCGACCACC
AGGGCAAGGGTCTGGGCAGCGCCGTCGTGCTCCCCGGAGTGGAGGCGGCCGAGCGCGCCGGGGTGCCCGC
CTTCCTGGAGACCTCCGCGCCCCGCAACCTCCCCTTCTACGAGCGGCTCGGCTTCACCGTCACCGCCGAC
GTCGAGGTGCCCGAAGGACCGCGCACCTGGTGCATGACCCGCAAGCCCGGTGCCTGAACGCGTTAAGTCG
ACAATCAACCTCTGGATTACAAAATTTGTGAAAGATTGACTGGTATTCTTAACTATGTTGCTCCTTTTAC
GCTATGTGGATACGCTGCTTTAATGCCTTTGTATCATGCTATTGCTTCCCGTATGGCTTTCATTTTCTCC
TCCTTGTATAAATCCTGGTTGCTGTCTCTTTATGAGGAGTTGTGGCCCGTTGTCAGGCAACGTGGCGTGG
TGTGCACTGTGTTTGCTGACGCAACCCCCACTGGTTGGGGCATTGCCACCACCTGTCAGCTCCTTTCCGG
GACTTTCGCTTTCCCCCTCCCTATTGCCACGGCGGAACTCATCGCCGCCTGCCTTGCCCGCTGCTGGACA
GGGGCTCGGCTGTTGGGCACTGACAATTCCGTGGTGTTGTCGGGGAAATCATCGTCCTTTCCTTGGCTGC
TCGCCTGTGTTGCCACCTGGATTCTGCGCGGGACGTCCTTCTGCTACGTCCCTTCGGCCCTCAATCCAGC
GGACCTTCCTTCCCGCGGCCTGCTGCCGGCTCTGCGGCCTCTTCCGCGTCTTCGCCTTCGCCCTCAGACG
AGTCGGATCTCCCTTTGGGCCGCCTCCCCGCGTCGACTTTAAGACCAATGACTTACAAGGCAGCTGTAGA
TCTTAGCCACTTTTTAAAAGAAAAGGGGGGACTGGAAGGGCTAATTCACTCCCAACGAAGACAAGATCTG
CTTTTTGCTTGTACTGGGTCTCTCTGGTTAGACCAGATCTGAGCCTGGGAGCTCTCTGGCTAACTAGGGA
ACCCACTGCTTAAGCCTCAATAAAGCTTGCCTTGAGTGCTTCAAGTAGTGTGTGCCCGTCTGTTGTGTGA
CTCTGGTAACTAGAGATCCCTCAGACCCTTTTAGTCAGTGTGGAAAATCTCTAGCAGTACGTATAGTAGT
TCATGTCATCTTATTATTCAGTATTTATAACTTGCAAAGAAATGAATATCAGAGAGTGAGAGGAACTTGT
TTATTGCAGCTTATAATGGTTACAAATAAAGCAATAGCATCACAAATTTCACAAATAAAGCATTTTTTTC
ACTGCATTCTAGTTGTGGTTTGTCCAAACTCATCAATGTATCTTATCATGTCTGGCTCTAGCTATCCCGC
CCCTAACTCCGCCCATCCCGCCCCTAACTCCGCCCAGTTCCGCCCATTCTCCGCCCCATGGCTGACTAAT
TTTTTTTATTTATGCAGAGGCCGAGGCCGCCTCGGCCTCTGAGCTATTCCAGAAGTAGTGAGGAGGCTTT
TTTGGAGGCCTAGGGACGTACCCAATTCGCCCTATAGTGAGTCGTATTACGCGCGCTCACTGGCCGTCGT
TTTACAACGTCGTGACTGGGAAAACCCTGGCGTTACCCAACTTAATCGCCTTGCAGCACATCCCCCTTTC
GCCAGCTGGCGTAATAGCGAAGAGGCCCGCACCGATCGCCCTTCCCAACAGTTGCGCAGCCTGAATGGCG
AATGGG
[124 nt withheld, positions 3367-3490]
C
[91 nt withheld, positions 3492-3582]
A
[49 nt withheld, positions 3584-3632]
CCTTTGACGTTGGAGTCCACGTTCTTT
[37 nt withheld, positions 3660-3696]
ACCCTATCTCGGTCTATTCTTTTGATTTATAAGGGATTTTGCCGATTTCGGCCTATTGGTTAAAAAATGA
GCTGATTTAACAAAAATTTAACGCGAATTTTAACAAAATATTAACGCTTACAATTTAGGTGGCACTTTTC
GGGGAAATGTGCGCGGAACCCCTATTTGTTTATTTTTCTAAATACATTCAAATATGTATCCGCTCATGAG
ACAATAACCCTGATAAATGCTTCAATAATATTGAAAAAGGAAGAGTATGAGTATTCAACATTTCCGTGTC
GCCCTTATTCCCTTTTTTGCGGCATTTTGCCTTCCTGTTTTTGCTCACCCAGAAACGCTGGTGAAAGTAA
AAGATGCTGAAGATCAGTTGGGTGCACGAGTGGGTTACATCGAACTGGATCTCAACAGCGGTAAGATCCT
TGAGAGTTTTCGCCCCGAAGAACGTTTTCCAATGATGAGCACTTTTAAAGTTCTGCTATGTGGCGCGGTA
TTATCCCGTATTGACGCCGGGCAAGAGCAACTCGGTCGCCGCATACACTATTCTCAGAATGACTTGGTTG
AGTACTCACCAGTCACAGAAAAGCATCTTACGGATGGCATGACAGTAAGAGAATTATGCAGTGCTGCCAT
AACCATGAGTGATAACACTGCGGCCAACTTACTTCTGACAACGATCGGAGGACCGAAGGAGCTAACCGCT
TTTTTGCACAACATGGGGGATCATGTAACTCGCCTTGATCGTTGGGAACCGGAGCTGAATGAAGCCATAC
CAAACGACGAGCGTGACACCACGATGCCTGTAGCAATGGCAACAACGTTGCGCAAACTATTAACTGGCGA
ACTACTTACTCTAGCTTCCCGGCAACAATTAATAGACTGGATGGAGGCGGATAAAGTTGCAGGACCACTT
CTGCGCTCGGCCCTTCCGGCTGGCTGGTTTATTGCTGATAAATCTGGAGCCGGTGAGCGTGGGTCTCGCG
GTATCATTGCAGCACTGGGGCCAGATGGTAAGCCCTCCCGTATCGTAGTTATCTACACGACGGGGAGTCA
GGCAACTATGGATGAACGAAATAGACAGATCGCTGAGATAGGTGCCTCACTGATTAAGCATTGGTAACTG
TCAGACCAAGTTTACTCATATATACTTTAGATTGATTTAAAACTTCATTTTTAATTTAAAAGGATCTAGG
TGAAGATCCTTTTTGATAATCTCATGACCAAAATCCCTTAACGTGAGTTTTCGTTCCACTGAGCGTCAGA
CCCCGTAGAAAAGATCAAAGGATCTTCTTGAGATCCTTTTTTTCTGCGCGTAATCTGCTGCTTGCAAACA
AAAAAACCACCGCTACCAGCGGTGGTTTGTTTGCCGGATCAAGAGCTACCAACTCTTTTTCCGAAGGTAA
CTGGCTTCAGCAGAGCGCAGATACCAAATACTGTTCTTCTAGTGTAGCCGTAGTTAGGCCACCACTTCAA
GAACTCTGTAGCACCGCCTACATACCTCGCTCTGCTAATCCTGTTACCAGTGGCTGCTGCCAGTGGCGAT
AAGTCGTGTCTTACCGGGTTGGACTCAAGACGATAGTTACCGGATAAGGCGCAGCGGTCGGGCTGAACGG
GGGGTTCGTGCACACAGCCCAGCTTGGAGCGAACGACCTACACCGAACTGAGATACCTACAGCGTGAGCT
ATGAGAAAGCGCCACGCTTCCCGAAGGGAGAAAGGCGGACAGGTATCCGGTAAGCGGCAGGGTCGGAACA
GGAGAGCGCACGAGGGAGCTTCCAGGGGGAAACGCCTGGTATCTTTATAGTCCTGTCGGGTTTCGCCACC
TCTGACTTGAGCGTCGATTTTTGTGATGCTCGTCAGGGGGGCGGAGCCTATGGAAAAACGCCAGCAACGC
GGCCTTTTTACGGTTCCTGGCCTTTTGCTGGCCTTTTGCTCACATGTTCTTTCCTGCGTTATCCCCTGAT
TCTGTGGATAACCGTATTACCGCCTTTGAGTGAGCTGATACCGCTCGCCGCAGCCGAACGACCGAGCGCA
GCGAGTCAGTGAGCGAGGAAGCGGAAGAGCGCCCAATACGCAAACCGCCTCTCCCCGCGCGTTGGCCGAT
TCATTAATGCAGCTGGCACGACAGGTTTCCCGACTGGAAAGCGGGCAGTGAGCGCAACGCAATTAATGTG
AGTTAGCTCACTCATTAGGCACCCCAGGCTTTACACTTTATGCTTCCGGCTCGTATGTTGTGTGGAATTG
TGAGCGGATAACAATTTCACACAGGAAACAGCTATGACCATGATTACGCCAAGCGCGCAATTAACCCTCA
CTAAAGGGAACAAAAGCTGGAGCTGCAAGCTTAATGTAGTCTTATGCAATACTCTTGTAGTCTTGCAACA
TGGTAACGATGAGTTAGCAACATGCCTTACAAGGAGAGAAAAAGCACCGTGCATGCCGATTGGTGGAAGT
AAGGTGGTACGATCGTGCCTTATTAGGAAGGCAACAGACGGGTCTGACATGGATTGGACGAACCACTGAA
TTGCCGCATTGCAGAGATATTGTATTTAAGTGCCTAGCTCGATACATAAACGGGTCTCTCTGGTTAGACC
AGATCTGAGCCTGGGAGCTCTCTGGCTAACTAGGGAACCCACTGCTTAAGCCTCAATAAAGCTTGCCTTG
AGTGCTTCAAGTAGTGTGTGCCCGTCTGTTGTGTGACTCTGGTAACTAGAGATCCCTCAGACCCTTTTAG
TCAGTGTGGAAAATCTCTAGCAGTGGCGCCCGAACAGGGACTTGAAAGCGAAAGGGAAACCAGAGGAGCT
CTCTCGACGCAGGACTCGGCTTGCTGAAGCGCGCACGGCAAGAGGCGAGGGGCGGCGACTGGTGAGTACG
CCAAAAATTTTGACTAGCGGAGGCTAGAAGGAGAGAGATGGGTGCGAGAGCGTCAGTATTAAGCGGGGGA
GAATTAGATCGCGATGGGAAAAAATTCGGTTAAGGCCAGGGGGAAAGAAAAAATATAAATTAAAACATAT
AGTATGGGCAAGCAGGGAGCTAGAACGATTCGCAGTTAATCCTGGCCTGTTAGAAACATCAGAAGGCTGT
AGACAAATACTGGGACAGCTACAACCATCCCTTCAGACAGGATCAGAAGAACTTAGATCATTATATAATA
CAGTAGCAACCCTCTATTGTGTGCATCAAAGGATAGAGATAAAAGACACCAAGGAAGCTTTAGACAAGAT
AGAGGAAGAGCAAAACAAAAGTAAGACCACCGCACAGCAAGCGGCCGCTGATCTTCAGACCTGGAGGAGG
AGATATGAGGGACAATTGGAGAAGTGAATTATATAAATATAAAGTAGTAAAAATTGAACCATTAGGAGTA
GCACCCACCAAGGCAAAGAGAAGAGTGGTGCAGAGAGAAAAAAGAGCAGTGGGAATAGGAGCTTTGTTCC
TTGGGTTCTTGGGAGCAGCAGGAAGCACTATGGGCGCAGCGTCAATGACGCTGACGGTACAGGCCAGACA
ATTATTGTCTGGTATAGTGCAGCAGCAGAACAATTTGCTGAGGGCTATTGAGGCGCAACAGCATCTGTTG
CAACTCACAGTCTGGGGCATCAAGCAGCTCCAGGCAAGAATCCTGGCTGTGGAAAGATACCTAAAGGATC
AACAGCTCCTGGGGATTTGGGGTTGCTCTGGAAAACTCATTTGCACCACTGCTGTGCCTTGGAATGCTAG
TTGGAGTAATAAATCTCTGGAACAGATTTGGAATCACACGACCTGGATGGAGTGGGACAGAGAAATTAAC
AATTACACAAGCTTAATACACTCCTTAATTGAAGAATCGCAAAACCAGCAAGAAAAGAATGAACAAGAAT
TATTGGAATTAGATAAATGGGCAAGTTTGTGGAATTGGTTTAACATAACAAATTGGCTGTGGTATATAAA
ATTATTCATAATGATAGTAGGAGGCTTGGTAGGTTTAAGAATAGTTTTTGCTGTACTTTCTATAGTGAAT
AGAGTTAGGCAGGGATATTCACCATTATCGTTTCAGACCCACCTCCCAACCCCGAGGGGACCCAGAGAGG
GCCTATTTCCCATGATTCCTTCATATTTGCATATACGATACAAGGCTGTTAGAGAGATAATTAGAATTAA
TTTGACTGTAAACACAAAGATATTAGTACAAAATACGTGACGTAGAAAGTAATAATTTCTTGGGTAGTTT
GCAGTTTTAAAATTATGTTTTAAAATGGACTATCATATGCTTACCGTAACTTGAAAGTATTTCGATTTCT
TGGCTTTATATATCTTGTGGAAAGGACGAAACACCGCCACAGTGGTCACAAAACGTGTTTTAGAGCTAGA
AATAGCAAGTTAAAATAAGGCTAGTCCGTTATCAACTTGAAAAAGTGGCACCGAGTCGGTGCTTTTTTAA
GCTTGGCGTAACTAGATCTTGAGACAAATGGCAGTATTCATCCACAATTTTAAAAGAAAAGGGGGGATTG
GGGGGTACAGTGCAGGGGAAAGAATAGTAGACATAATAGCAACAGACATACAAACTAAAGAATTACAAAA
ACAAATTACAAAAATTCAAAATTTTCGGGTTTATTACAGGGACAGCAGAGATCCACTTTGGCGCCGGCTC
GAGGGGG
Features (pLannotate 1.2.2; 29 found; start..end, strand, type, name):
     14..80      +  CDS            small t antigen (fragment): SV40 (simian virus 40) small t antigen
    106..317     +  promoter       EF-1α core promoter: core promoter for human elongation factor EF-1α
    318..1256    +  intron         EF-1α intron A: intron upstream of the start codon of human EF-1α
   1278..1877    +  CDS            PuroR (fragment): puromycin N-acetyltransferase; pac from Streptomyces; confers resistance to puromycin
   1893..2481    +  misc_feature   WPRE: woodchuck hepatitis virus posttranscriptional regulatory element
   2532..2551    +  misc_feature   cPPT/CTS (fragment): central polypurine tract and central termination sequence of HIV-1
   2553..2786    +  LTR            3' LTR (ΔU3): self-inactivating 3' long terminal repeat (LTR) from HIV-1
   2864..2985    +  polyA_signal   SV40 poly(A) signal: SV40 polyadenylation signal
   3025..3160    +  rep_origin     SV40 ori: SV40 origin of replication
   3181..3199    -  promoter       T7 promoter: promoter for bacteriophage T7 RNA polymerase
   3207..3362    +  CDS            lacZα (fragment): LacZα fragment of β-galactosidase; lacZ fragment
   3367..3795    +  rep_origin     f1 ori (sequence partly withheld): f1 bacteriophage origin of replication; arrow indicates direction of (+) strand synthesis
   3848..3952    +  promoter       AmpR promoter: bla
   3953..4813    +  CDS            AmpR: β-lactamase; bla; confers resistance to ampicillin, carbenicillin, and related antibiotics
   4984..5572    +  rep_origin     ori: high-copy-number ColE1/pMB1/pBR322/pUC origin of replication
   5755..5847    +  CDS            lacI (fragment): lac repressor; lacI; The lac repressor binds to the lac operator to inhibit transcription in E. coli. This inhibition can be relieved by adding lactose or isopropyl-β-D-thiogalactopyranoside (IPTG).
   5860..5881    +  protein_bind   CAP binding site: CAP binding activates transcription in the presence of cAMP. E. coli catabolite activator protein
   5896..5926    +  promoter       lac promoter: promoter for the E. coli lac operon
   5934..5950    +  protein_bind   lac operator: The lac repressor binds to the lac operator to inhibit transcription in E. coli. This inhibition can be relieved by adding lactose or isopropyl-β-D-thiogalactopyranoside (IPTG). lac repressor encoded by lacI
   5995..6013    +  promoter       T3 promoter: promoter for bacteriophage T3 RNA polymerase
   6041..6267    +  promoter       RSV promoter: Rous sarcoma virus enhancer/promoter
   6268..6448    +  LTR            5' LTR (truncated): truncated 5' long terminal repeat (LTR) from HIV-1
   6495..6620    +  misc_feature   HIV-1 Ψ: packaging signal of human immunodeficiency virus type 1
   6604..6967    +  CDS            HIV-1 gag (fragment): gag protein from human immunodeficiency virus 1; gag
   7113..7346    +  misc_feature   RRE: The Rev response element (RRE) of HIV-1 allows for Rev-dependent mRNA export from the nucleus to the cytoplasm.
   7723..7749    +  CDS            Rev (fragment): human immunodeficiency virus 1 (HIV-1) Rev protein; rev; enhances nuclear export of unspliced and incompletely spliced viral mRNAs
   7753..7993    +  promoter       U6 promoter: RNA polymerase III promoter for human U6 snRNA
   8023..8098    +  misc_RNA       gRNA scaffold: guide RNA scaffold for the Streptococcus pyogenes CRISPR/Cas9 system
   8154..8271    +  misc_feature   cPPT/CTS: central polypurine tract and central termination sequence of HIV-1
