[The description below was written by a language model from this plasmid's Addgene catalogue record and pLannotate feature annotations shown in this document.]
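Description:
PRKCB gRNA (BRDN0001144990) is a third-generation lentiviral CRISPR guide plasmid built on the lentiGuide-Puro backbone, carrying a single guide RNA directed against human PRKCB, the gene for protein kinase C beta. The guide was designed against two PRKCB reference transcripts and belongs to a human kinome gRNA collection. In bacteria the 8.3 kb plasmid is maintained through a high-copy ColE1/pUC-type origin and selected with ampicillin via the β-lactamase gene. An f1 origin, an SV40 origin and remnants of a lac/T7/T3 cloning region are also annotated in the backbone.

The lentiviral transfer cassette begins with an RSV promoter fused to a truncated HIV-1 5' LTR, which drives production of the viral genomic RNA independently of Tat. It continues through the Ψ packaging signal with a gag fragment, the Rev response element for nuclear export of the unspliced genome, and a cPPT/CTS element that aids nuclear import. The cassette ends in a self-inactivating ΔU3 3' LTR, followed by an SV40 polyadenylation signal. Two expression units sit inside this frame. A human U6 RNA polymerase III promoter transcribes the PRKCB-targeting spacer joined to the Streptococcus pyogenes Cas9 guide scaffold. The EF-1α core promoter with its intron A drives the puromycin N-acetyltransferase gene, so that transduced mammalian cells can be selected with puromycin, and a WPRE downstream enhances transcript expression.

The plasmid does not encode Cas9. It is meant to be used with a separate Cas9 lentiviral vector or in cell lines that already express Cas9, typically for knockout of PRKCB.
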