Addgene plasmid #75955: PRKCB gRNA (BRDN0001144990)
Purpose: 3rd generation lentiviral gRNA plasmid targeting human PRKCB
Depositing lab: John Doench & David Root. Depositing organization: Broad Institute. Publication: Optimized sgRNA design to maximize activity and minimize off-target effects of CRISPR-Cas9. Doench JG, Fusi N, Sullender M, Hegde M, Vaimberg EW, Donovan KF, Smith I, Tothova Z, Wilen C, Orchard R, Virgin HW, Listgarten J, Root DE. Nat Biotechnol. 2016 Jan 18. doi: 10.1038/nbt.3437. PubMed 26780180.
Backbone
  Vector backbone: lentiGuide-Puro
  Backbone manufacturer: Zhang Lab (Addgene plasmid # 52963)
  Vector type: Mammalian Expression, Lentiviral, CRISPR
  Selectable markers: Puromycin
Growth in bacteria
  Bacterial resistance: Ampicillin, 100 μg/mL
  Growth temperature: 37°C
  Growth strain: DH5alpha
  Copy number: High Copy
Gene/Insert
  Gene/Insert name: PRKCB (alt names: PRKCB; NM_002738.6)
  gRNA/shRNA sequence: CCACAGTGGTCACAAAACGT
  Species: H. sapiens (human)
  Entrez Gene: PRKCB (a.k.a. PKC-beta, PKCB, PKCI(2), PKCbeta, PRKCB1, PRKCB2)
  Promoter: hU6
  Cloning method: Unknown
  Sequencing primers: 5′ U6-F; 3′ pS2-R
Terms and licenses: Academic/Nonprofit Terms; Industry Terms: Not Available to Industry
Depositor comments: The gRNA was designed to target the following Genbank reference sequence(s): NM_002738.6,NM_212535.2. Note that this plasmid does NOT contain Cas9. It should be used in conjunction with lentiCas9-Blast (Addgene #52962) or otherwise with cell lines already expressing Cas9. Browse the full kinome gRNA library at http://www.addgene.org/pooled-library/broadgpp-human-kinome/ or visit http://www.broadinstitute.org/rnai/public/ for detailed protocols and information.
How to cite: PRKCB gRNA (BRDN0001144990) was a gift from John Doench & David Root (Addgene plasmid # 75955 ; http://n2t.net/addgene:75955 ; RRID:Addgene_75955)
