>Addgene plasmid #75955 | PRKCB gRNA (BRDN0001144990) | depositor partial sequence | sequence record 143415 | Target Sequence
CCACAGTGGTCACAAAACGT
