>Addgene plasmid #75955 | PRKCB gRNA (BRDN0001144990) | addgene partial sequence | sequence record 184897 | hU6-F
CGTGACGTAGAAAGTAATAATTTCTTGGGTAGTTTGCAGTTTTAAAATTATGTTTTAAAATGGACTATCA
TATGCTTACCGTAACTTGAAAGTATTTCGATTTCTTGGCTTTATATATCTTGTGGAAAGGACGAAACACC
GCCACAGTGGTCACAAAACGTGTTTTAGAGCTAGAAATAGCAAGTTAAAATAAGGCTAGTCCGTTATCAA
CTTGAAAAAGTGGCACCGAGTCGGTGCTTTTTTAAGCTTGGCGTAACTAGATCTTGAGACAAATGGCAGT
ATTCATCCACAATTTTAAAAGAAAAGGGGGGATTGGGGGGTACAGTGCAGGGGAAAGAATAGTAGACATA
ATAGCAACAGACATACAAACTAAAGAATTACAAAAACAAATTACAAAAATTCAAAATTTTCGGGTTTATT
ACAGGGACAGCAGAGATCCACTTTGGCGCCGGCTCGAGGGGGCCCGGGTGCAAAGATGGATAAAGTTTTA
AACAGAGAGGAATCTTTGCAGCTAATGGACCTTCTAGGTCTTGAAAGGAGTGGGAATTGGCTCCGGTGCC
CGTCAGTGGG
